>Addgene plasmid #84828 | pCFJ1415 | depositor full sequence | sequence record 163670 | pCFJ1415 sequence 10953 bps
GGGCCCTGTCGGATTATGGGCTCTTCTTTTATCCTCTACTTTCTTTCTAGAAAATGCAAATGTTGAGTCA
GAAATTGCTGAATGGAGTACAACTGCAATGGGTTTAGCTTATGTTTCTGGAACAATTACTGGTGGAATTG
TGATTGAAAAGTAAGGTTATATTTCATTTCAATAAATGTTACCACAGTATAACAAAAACAAGTTACATTG
TTCAGAGTATGTCTGAATGTATTATTATTATTGTATTTGTGCATCAGTACTGTAGTTGTACTGAAGAAGG
GTTTAAAATAATCTCAACGTTTTTAAGACGAGTTAGTGAGAATACGGTCGCAGTTAGGATGTTTGGACAT
AGTTTTATTAGATAATCGTGAACTAACTCACTATAAAAACCCGCTAACTCATTGAATAAGATAGTTTTAA
ACGTTCAAAATTTGAAGACAAAATTGTATGAATAAGTTTACAGAGTTGGTCGACGCAAGCTTCTCCTTCT
CTTCACATTTCTCAATAATTTAGCTCTAATTGCATTCGTATTCTTCGCAAAAATACGTATTCTGATTGAC
CCGATGAAATACGGATGCCTAGTTGCATTGATCATCTACGGTTATACTTATGGGTGAGGTTTTTCAAATA
TATTTTGATTTAATCGAATAATGAAATTTCAGAACTGGAGTTGGTCCAATTTCGTGGTTTATATCCTCTG
AACTGGTACCTCAAAAACATCGTAGTATTGCTCAATCTGTGGCATATTCAATGAATACTGTAATGGTGGT
TATCAGTACATTTACAGTATTACCTCTATATTCCGTTATTGGTAGTTATGCTTTCCTTATTCTATATTCA
ATTCCTTCATTTATAAGTATGCTTATATTATTTCGCTACTTACCGGAAACCAAAGGACGAGAGATTCATG
ATATTGTGAATGAACTTAAAAAAAAATGAAAACCTTTGAAAACGTTCATACGGCCGAAATTTTACTTGAT
CGAGCCAATTGAACTTTTGTTAAGACTTACAGAAAAGTGAGAGATTTTGTTACAAAAAAGTGAGAAAAAA
GCGAAAATGAACAGGAAAAAGAAGAAAAATACACCCGAAGTATCATATAAAAATTAAAAAGATTGTTTGA
CCTGGCGGAACTTTTTTGCAAAAACTCTGAATATCCATGGCACATGCTTCGTGCAAAACAGGATCCAAAT
GAATATCAACAAGAGATTCTTGAAGACGACGAGCCACTTGCTCAGAGCATTGCTTATCTCGAATGAGACC
CTTGTTAAAATCATTTTTCAAACATTATATGACATTGTCGAAATGTCCTCCTGATTCCATGATGGTAGCA
AACTCACTTCGTCTTTGAGCCAATTTATCCAAGTCCTTGTAAAAAGTATTCGAAAATTGTTAACGGATAA
AATGTTTATTATAATATCAAAAACAATTTGTCAGTTGACCACTTTTTGATATATTTGACAGAAACCGGGA
TGAATTGGCTCAAAGTTAGGGCGCCCTTCTATTACAGGGTTTCTGATAACAAACCGGTTATTAACTCCCA
ACAAGGGATGATTTCAATTCATCATGCTCAAATTGACCCAAATTAAGTTACATGACAAATTCATCGCCCT
TTTCAACTCTTCTTGGCTCATCATCTGTTATTCTGTTCCTATTCTGTCTGCACCCTATACCCCTTTGCAT
ACTCTCTCGTCATTCCTTTCTTGGATAGTGTCTTCTTCTCCCCAGCTCTGCTACTTCTATGACTTGCGCC
CGCTGCTTTTCCGCTCGTTCCTCTCCTCTCTGACGTCTTCTTCTGCTTCTTTTCTCCTTCCTTTTTCCCT
TCTCAATCTTCCTCTTTTTCCCATTTCTGTCAATCATTCGAAGAAGAAGAAGAAGAAGACCCTCATTCAT
TTCATTTTTTTTTCTGTCGGTGTGTGCTGCTCGGTTAAGAGTGAGCTCTCTATTCCACGTCTTCTTCTTT
TTCTTCTTCGATTCGAATCAATCACTCCACCAAAACGCATTCGTTTTTGGGATTCACCCCGCGGTTCGCA
ATAGGTTTCTTTTTCAAATTATTAGCGTTATAAATAGAAAAATGGTGGAGTTTCAATAAAAATGATAATT
TACAAAGTGTATTTTGATTACATGTACTCAAAAAGGTTGAAATTTTTCATACCAGTTTTCCGGAAATCCA
TCTGATATCATTATCGTATTTTTCTTTTTAAAAATGTTTTCAAAAAAAAACAAAATATAGCTGGTTATTT
GGCACCCTCTAATTACCATTTTCCTGTCACACCACACTCTTTTCCTTCTTCCACTTCTTTCCGTTTTCAG
CCGCTTCCAACCAAACCGATATGAAAGCCGAGCAACAACGATCGATTCCACCCGGCTCGGCGACCTTCCC
GTCGCAGGTGAGACTCAGAAAACTAGAGAAACCGCTCAACTAACTCTTGATATCCGATTTCATTCTTTTC
TCTTTTCTTTTTGTTGAACTTTTCCATATTTCCAGATGCCACGGCCACCACCAAGCACCGAACAAGGAAT
CACAACGGAATCGGAGCTTGCGAAGAAAGCTCAAATCACTCCGAACGACGTTTTAGCACTTCCGGGAATC
ACTCAAGGTATCTTGCTCCCTTTGGATTTCAGTTTAAAACATAAATTTAGGATTCTTATGCTCCCCATCT
GCGAACATCTATAACATCGAGTTCACCAAGTTCCAAATCCGTGATCTGGACACTGAGCAAGTGCTTTTCG
AGATCGCCAAACCGGAGAACGATCAGGAGAATGATGAGTCGCCACAGGAGTCGGCAAGATACGTGCGTTA
TAGATTTGCTCCAAACTTTTTGAAACTCAAAACGGTCGGAGCAACTGTGGAATTCAAAGTAGGAGACATC
CCAATCCATCATTTCCGAATGATCGAACGTCACTTCTTCAAAGATCGCCTTCTGAAGTGTTTTGACTTTG
AATTCGGATTCTGTATTCCGAATTCACGAAACAACTGTGAACATATCTATGAGTTCCCTCAACTCTCTCA
ACAACTCAGTGAGTCATTATTCTAAAAAGTACAATTCAAAAGACTAATCTCTTTTTCAGTGGACGACATG
ATCAACAATCCAAACGAGACTCGTTCTGACAGCTTCTATTTCGTCGATAACAAACTCGTCATGCACAACA
AAGCCGACTACTCATATGATGCATAAATATTTAATACAAAAATGTTCTGGATAATTATTCTGTCGAATAG
AAAAAAAACTCCAAATGTGATTAAATTCCAATAATTCCTGTCTAGTTTGTTCCTTCCCCTTCCCCTTCTC
ATGTTCAATGCATTCCTAAGCTTTTCAGTTCCCCCCTTGTTTCTATATTTTTTCGCTGTCCTGTCACACT
CGCTAAAAACACTAATCACACGGAAATCTGTTTTCAATAAAAACTCCAACTTTAACTCATTTTCAATTTC
AACTGAAAGATTTTTTCATTAGAGAATGTCTAGAACTAGGCCCGGGCTACGTAATACGACTCACTTAAGG
CCTTGACTAGAGGGTACCAGAGCTCACCTAGGCAGGAACAGCTATGACCATGATTACGCCAAGCTATCAA
CTTTGTATAGAAAAGTTGGCACCTTTGGTCTTTTATTGTCAACTTCCATTGGTTCTTCCATTGTTTCTGT
TAAATTAATGAATTTTTCATAAAATAAAGACATTATACAATATAAAAATGAAGAATTTATTGAAAATAAA
CTGCCAGAGAGAAAAAGTATGCAACACTCCCGCCGAGAGTGTTTGAAATGGTGTACGGTACATTTTCGTG
CTAGGAGTTAGATGTGCAGGCAGCAACGAGAGGGGGAGAGATTTTTTTGGGCCTTGTGAAATTAACGTGA
GTTTTCTGGTCATCTGACTAATCATGTTGGTTTTTTGTTGGTTTATTTTGTTTTTATCTTTGTTTTTATC
CAGATTAGGAAATTTAAATTTTATGAATTTATAATGAGGTCAAACATTCAGTCCCAGCGTTTTTCCTGTT
CTCACTGTTTAGTCGAATTTTTATTTTAGGCTTTCAACAAATGTTCTAACTGTCTTATTTGTGACCTCAC
TTTTTATATTTTTTTAATTTTTAAAAATATTAGAAGTTTCTAGGATAATTTTTTCGACTTTTATTCTCTC
TACCGTCCGCACTCTTCTTACTTTTAAATTAAATTGTTTTTTTTTCAGTTGGGAAACACTTTGCTCACTC
CGTAGCAGCCATGGCAAGTTTGTACAAAAAAGCAGGCTCGCCAAAGAAGAAGCGTAAGGTGTCCAAGGTA
AGTTTTCTTATGGGAAAGAAGGAAAAAACCGAGATTTTACTTGAAAAATTGAATTTTTCGCGGGATTTTC
ACCAAAAATTGTTGAATATTCATTATTTCACGCTGTAAAACAAAAAAAAAAAAAATCAAAAACTACGTTG
AAATCGCGTTTTTAAGCGAATTTTCTTCAGAATTGCCAGATTTTAACCCCAAATTTTGCAGTTTTTAAAT
AAAATTTCACCTTTTCGGCTCAAATTGTAGATTTTCCTGAAAATTTAGTACAAAAAACAATTTCCTCGTA
AATTTTTCAAATAGATTTTCAGGGAGAGGAGCTCTTCACCGGAGTCGTCCCAATCCTCGTCGAGCTCGAC
GGAGACGTCAACGGACACAAGTTCTCCGTCTCCGGAGAGGGAGAGGGAGACGCCACCTACGGAAAGCTCA
CCCTCAAGTTCATCTGCACCACCGGAAAGCTCCCAGTCCCATGGCCAACCCTCGTCACCACCTTCTGCTA
CGGAGTCCAATGCTTCTCCCGTTACCCAGACCACATGAAGCGTCACGACTTCTTCAAGTCCGCCATGCCA
GAGGGATACGTCCAAGAGCGTACCATCTTCTTCGTAAGTTATGTCTACCTGCCTGCCTACCGCCTAAATT
TTTTGTGAAGTTTCTTCAAAAAATCCAGAAAAAAAAACAATTTTCATACGATTTTTTCCCTTAAAATTGT
GAATTTTCATGCTTTTTAGCCCCAAAAGTCATTATTTGAGAAAAAATTTCATACAAAAAAGTTTTGAGAA
ATACACAATTTTTTAAATGTAATTTTCAAATTTTCAATTTTCAACTAGAAAATTCACAAAACTTGTAAAT
TTTGGACCAAAACATTTATACAATTACTTTTTTTGAATCTAATAACTACAATAACTACAAATTTAACATT
TTCAGAAGGACGACGGAAACTACAAGACCCGTGCCGAGGTCAAGTTCGAGGGAGACACCCTCGTCAACCG
TATCGAGCTCAAGGGAATCGACTTCAAGGAGGACGGAAACATCCTCGGACACAAGCTCGAGTACAACTAC
AACTCCCACAACGTCTACATCATGGCCGACAAGCAAAAGAACGGAATCAAGGTCAACTTCAAGGTAAGTT
CTTTTTTTGAAAAGTGCAGTTTGTAGTCTAATTTTCATTTATTTTCTTTTTAAAAAACGCATCAATTTTT
AAATATTTTGGGACAAAATCCGAAAACTGTACTAATTTGTAGTTTGTAAAATTAAAAAAAAAACGCAAAA
AAATGTTTTCAAAAATGCTTAGAATAAAAATAAAATTTCTAAAAAATTGAACAAAATAAACATTTAAAAA
TTCAAAAAGTTTGAAAAAATGCAAAGTTTTTTAATGCAAAAAATATTTAATGTTTAAACAAATTTAAAAA
ATGTTGTAAGAATATGTTTAGAGACAGTTTTTAAATGTTAAATTGCAAAAAAAAAAAAGCAAAAAAAAAT
TTGAAAAATGTAACAGAAAATTTTAATTAAAAAAGTCGTGTTTTTTTCAAACCTGCAATTCTTTGTAATT
TTATTTATAAAGAGAAACAAATCAAATTGTATATTACGAAAAACGATACTAAAATTCGAAAATTTGCGGT
TTTTTGCGTAAAAAATACGGTTCCGTAATTTTCAGATCCGTCACAACATCGAGGACGGATCCGTCCAACT
CGCCGACCACTACCAACAAAACACCCCAATCGGAGACGGACCAGTCCTCCTCCCAGACAACCACTACCTC
TCCACCCAATCCGCCCTCTCCAAGGTAAGTTCATAGATTTTGAAAAAAAGTTTAAGAACTGAAAAATGGA
ATAAAAATATTTAAGAGCATTTTTAAATGTAAAATTAACAAAAAAAGCGCCTAAGAATGTTTCCAAAACA
GTAAAAAAAAGGTTTAAAAAAATGCAAAAAAAAATTTAAGATGCTTTTAATTACACAAAAAATGAAAGTA
AAAAAAATTAAAATATTGAAAAATGTATATTTGTTTGAAAAGGTACATTTTTCAATGCAAAAAATGTTTC
TAAAAATTAAAAAAATATGTTTAAATTGTGTAAAGTGTAAATTAAAAAATAAAATTATGAAAAAGTATTG
TTTCATACTTTTTCTAAATTTTGGTTGAAAAATTTAAAATTCCAGCTTTTTATTCACATTATGTGTTCTA
AAAATCTTTCCCCAATTTTCGGGACCGTTTTCCAGTATATTTCCATTTTTCAAAAAGATTTTTAACTGAA
ATTCATGTTTTCAATGCTAAAAATCAATAAAAAAAGAATTTTTCAGGACCCAAACGAGAAGCGTGACCAC
ATGGTCCTCCTCGAGTTCGTCACCGCCGCCGGAATCACCCACGGAATGGACGAGCTCTACAAGTCCCGTC
GTCGTAAGGCCAACCCAACCAAGCTCTCCGAGAACGCCAAGAAGCTCGCCAAGGAGGTCGAGAACAACCC
AGCTTTCTTGTACAAAGTGGGATAAATGCAAAATCCTTTCAAGCATTCCCTTCTTCTCTATCACTCTTCT
TTCTTTTTGTCAAAAAATTCTCTCGCTAATTTATTTGCTTTTTTAATGTTATTATTTTATGACTTTTTAT
AGTCACTGAAAAGTTTGCATCTGAGTGAAGTGAATGCTATCAAAATGTGATTCTGTCTGATGTACTTTCA
CAATCTCTCTTCAATTCCATTTTGAAGTGCTTTAAACCCGAAAGGTTGAGAAAAATGCGAGCGCTCAAAT
ATTTGTATTGTGTTCGTTGAGTGACCCAACAAAAAGAGGAAACTTTATTGTGCCGCCAAGAAAAAAGTCT
CACAACTTTATTATACATAGTTGATAATTCACTGGCCGTCGTTTTACACTCGAGACGTACGGTGCGCGCG
ATGCATTCGAAGATCTGCCCACTAGTGAGTCGTATTATAAGTGCAAGTAAGATCAGTGTTTGTTTCGATA
TCAGTCTGTTTCGTAACGGTCTTCTGTATAACTACAAAAAAGAATAAAAAACCGTATCACAACTGAGAAA
AAAGACAAAACTTATTGAACAGTGTTCCTTTCAAAAAATTATTTTGTAAAAAATCGAGTTTTTCTCCAAA
ATAACGCACGCAATCAAAAACAAGAAAACTAACGTGTTCTCCTGGGCGTGGAACTCCTTATCAAGATTAC
CATTATTGTCTGTCAGAATTGATATTTCAATTATTTCATATCTAGACAAACCCGGGTGTCTTGCATTTAT
TAGTACTGTGAGTTTACATACAAACGAGGCTTACTCAGATAACATAGAGTCACCTCTAATTAGCAAAAAC
CCATTTCTAATTAGCTATTTCGACCAGTTCTAAAGTCACCGTAATTAGAAATGGTTTTTGTAGCTTTTCT
AATTAGAAATGACCCCGAGATAAGTGAAATATGGCATTTTCTGGGTTTTCTAGTAAGAAATGATCCCGCA
CGTAGTGATTCCGCGTTACAAGCCAAATTCAAATTAAAAAAGTATATTACACAATTCAAGTTACATTATT
TTCAGGAAACAATGGCGAAGAGCAAAGCAGAGATTCAAAAGGAGGAAAGAGACAACAGATATGAACGAAG
ACTTCTTGAAAAGAGAAAGAGACATGAGGTGAGTAACCATGATAATAAATAATCAAGTAAGGGCTATAGA
TTTATAAATTCTGGAGTTAACAGTTTCGAAAAAAAGTAGTTTTCATATGTGCGAAGGAATATCAAAAATA
GGGGAATAGCCTAAACGAGTGAGAAAATTAAATGTTTGTTATTTTTTCAAAAATGTCTGCAGGGCCGTTA
TCCTTTCAAATGCACTCTATCAAACATAGATCATATCCATCATATCTTATCCAGAATTTATATCATATCC
AAGATTGAGAGCGTTTCAAGGAAAATCTCAAACAACCATACAATTTTGTAGATCGACAACAAGGCCTCCA
CTTCTTCATCGATGGCCTCTGCAGCACCTGCACCACCAAGTTTGTATTTTTCATATTAATATAAAGTGAG
CCACGCATAGTCGTTTTTAGGATTTTTGCCAGATCGATGTCGCGCAAACAGACTGTTTTTTTTTCTTTGA
AAGCCGTGCGTGACATGGGCCACGGATTGTAACGCCGCGCTGGATGGATAAAAATTTATTCAGTTTTTTA
GCCTTTACAAAATATGGTTCGACTACTTTCTTTATTTTTACATTTTTATAGGTGCTCATTGAGCTGAGAT
ATTTTGGGTATAATCGGAAAATCGCTGATTTTGGTCATTTTTCTGCACTAAAGATTACACAAAAAGTTCA
GTATTTAGATTCATTGTTGAAAATTGGGGATGATCTACAGATACATATCGCCGTGTTCAAAAACACACGT
GACGTCGTGACTGGGAAAACCCTGGCGTTACCCAACTTAATCGCCTTGCAGCACATCCCCCTTTCGCCAG
CTGGCGTAATAGCGAAGAGGCCCGCACCGATCGCCCTTCCCAACAGTTGCGCAGCCTGAATGGCGAATGG
CGCCTGATGCGGTATTTTCTCCTTACGCATCTGTGCGGTATTTCACACCGCATATGGTGCACTCTCAGTA
CAATCTGCTCTGATGCCGCATAGTTAAGCCAGCCCCGACACCCGCCAACACCCGCTGACGCGCCCTGACG
GGCTTGTCTGCTCCCGGCATCCGCTTACAGACAAGCTGTGACCGTCTCCGGGAGCTGCATGTGTCAGAGG
TTTTCACCGTCATCACCGAAACGCGCGAGACGAAAGGGCCTCGTGATACGCCTATTTTTATAGGTTAATG
TCATGATAATAATGGTTTCTTAGACGTCAGGTGGCACTTTTCGGGGAAATGTGCGCGGAACCCCTATTTG
TTTATTTTTCTAAATACATTCAAATATGTATCCGCTCATGAGACAATAACCCTGATAAATGCTTCAATAA
TATTGAAAAAGGAAGAGTATGAGTATTCAACATTTCCGTGTCGCCCTTATTCCCTTTTTTGCGGCATTTT
GCCTTCCTGTTTTTGCTCACCCAGAAACGCTGGTGAAAGTAAAAGATGCTGAAGATCAGTTGGGTGCACG
AGTGGGTTACATCGAACTGGATCTCAACAGCGGTAAGATCCTTGAGAGTTTTCGCCCCGAAGAACGTTTT
CCAATGATGAGCACTTTTAAAGTTCTGCTATGTGGCGCGGTATTATCCCGTATTGACGCCGGGCAAGAGC
AACTCGGTCGCCGCATACACTATTCTCAGAATGACTTGGTTGAGTACTCACCAGTCACAGAAAAGCATCT
TACGGATGGCATGACAGTAAGAGAATTATGCAGTGCTGCCATAACCATGAGTGATAACACTGCGGCCAAC
TTACTTCTGACAACGATCGGAGGACCGAAGGAGCTAACCGCTTTTTTGCACAACATGGGGGATCATGTAA
CTCGCCTTGATCGTTGGGAACCGGAGCTGAATGAAGCCATACCAAACGACGAGCGTGACACCACGATGCC
TGTAGCAATGGCAACAACGTTGCGCAAACTATTAACTGGCGAACTACTTACTCTAGCTTCCCGGCAACAA
TTAATAGACTGGATGGAGGCGGATAAAGTTGCAGGACCACTTCTGCGCTCGGCCCTTCCGGCTGGCTGGT
TTATTGCTGATAAATCTGGAGCCGGTGAGCGTGGGTCTCGCGGTATCATTGCAGCACTGGGGCCAGATGG
TAAGCCCTCCCGTATCGTAGTTATCTACACGACGGGGAGTCAGGCAACTATGGATGAACGAAATAGACAG
ATCGCTGAGATAGGTGCCTCACTGATTAAGCATTGGTAACTGTCAGACCAAGTTTACTCATATATACTTT
AGATTGATTTAAAACTTCATTTTTAATTTAAAAGGATCTAGGTGAAGATCCTTTTTGATAATCTCATGAC
CAAAATCCCTTAACGTGAGTTTTCGTTCCACTGAGCGTCAGACCCCGTAGAAAAGATCAAAGGATCTTCT
TGAGATCCTTTTTTTCTGCGCGTAATCTGCTGCTTGCAAACAAAAAAACCACCGCTACCAGCGGTGGTTT
GTTTGCCGGATCAAGAGCTACCAACTCTTTTTCCGAAGGTAACTGGCTTCAGCAGAGCGCAGATACCAAA
TACTGTCCTTCTAGTGTAGCCGTAGTTAGGCCACCACTTCAAGAACTCTGTAGCACCGCCTACATACCTC
GCTCTGCTAATCCTGTTACCAGTGGCTGCTGCCAGTGGCGATAAGTCGTGTCTTACCGGGTTGGACTCAA
GACGATAGTTACCGGATAAGGCGCAGCGGTCGGGCTGAACGGGGGGTTCGTGCACACAGCCCAGCTTGGA
GCGAACGACCTACACCGAACTGAGATACCTACAGCGTGAGCTATGAGAAAGCGCCACGCTTCCCGAAGGG
AGAAAGGCGGACAGGTATCCGGTAAGCGGCAGGGTCGGAACAGGAGAGCGCACGAGGGAGCTTCCAGGGG
GAAACGCCTGGTATCTTTATAGTCCTGTCGGGTTTCGCCACCTCTGACTTGAGCGTCGATTTTTGTGATG
CTCGTCAGGGGGGCGGAGCCTATGGAAAAACGCCAGCAACGCGGCCTTTTTACGGTTCCTGGTCTTTTGC
TGGCCTTTTGCTCACATGTTCTTTCCTGCGTTATCCCCTGATTCTGTGGATAACCGTATTACCGCCTTTG
AGTGAGCTGATACCAGCGGATAACAATTTCACA
Features (pLannotate 1.2.2; 20 found; start..end, strand, type, name):
   1114..1329    -  CDS            GSLG1_CAEEL (fragment): Experimental evidence at protein level: Swiss-Prot protein existence level 1. From Caenorhabditis elegans.
   2203..2220    -  misc_feature   P element 5' end (fragment): No description available
   2331..3173    +  CDS            unc-119: UN119_CAEEL - Experimental evidence at protein level: Swiss-Prot protein existence level 1. Myristoyl-binding protein that acts as a cargo adapter: specifically binds the myristoyl moiety of a subset of N-terminally myristoylated proteins and is required for their localization. Plays a key role in ciliary membrane localization of proteins. Required for the establishment or function of the nervous system. From Caenorhabditis elegans.
   3568..3588    +  protein_bind   attB4: mutant version of attB; core recombination site for the Gateway® BP reaction BP Clonase™
   3589..4188    +  promoter       eft-3 promoter: eft-3; promoter for the C. elegans elongation factor 1α gene (Mitrovich and Anderson, 2000)
   4215..4235    +  protein_bind   attB1: mutant version of attB; core recombination site for the Gateway® BP reaction BP Clonase™
   4570..4863    +  CDS            (3-F)Tyr-EGFP (fragment): (3-F)Tyr-EGFP is a basic (constitutively fluorescent) green fluorescent protein published in 2004, derived from Aequorea victoria.
   5180..5386    +  CDS            (3-F)Tyr-EGFP (fragment): (3-F)Tyr-EGFP is a basic (constitutively fluorescent) green fluorescent protein published in 2004, derived from Aequorea victoria.
   5907..6044    +  CDS            (3-F)Tyr-EGFP (fragment): (3-F)Tyr-EGFP is a basic (constitutively fluorescent) green fluorescent protein published in 2004, derived from Aequorea victoria.
   6527..6643    +  CDS            mCerulean2.N (fragment): mCerulean2.N is a basic (constitutively fluorescent) cyan fluorescent protein published in 2011, derived from Aequorea victoria. It has low acid sensitivity.
   6643..6715    +  CDS            EGL-13 NLS (fragment): nuclear localization signal from the C. elegans EGL-13 transcription factor (Lyssenko et al., 2007)
   6720..6740    -  protein_bind   attB2: mutant version of attB; core recombination site for the Gateway® BP reaction BP Clonase™
   6746..7069    +  terminator     tbb-2 terminator: tbb-2; transcription terminator for the C. elegans tubulin beta-2 gene
   7097..7118    +  CDS            lacZα (fragment): LacZα fragment of β-galactosidase; lacZ fragment
   8612..8747    +  CDS            lacZα (fragment): LacZα fragment of β-galactosidase; lacZ fragment
   8753..8852    -  misc_feature   bom (fragment): basis of mobility region from pBR322
   8954..8989    -  CDS            rop (fragment): Rop protein, which maintains plasmids at low copy number; rop
   9084..9188    +  promoter       AmpR promoter: bla
   9189..10049   +  CDS            AmpR: β-lactamase; bla; confers resistance to ampicillin, carbenicillin, and related antibiotics
  10220..10808   +  rep_origin     ori: high-copy-number ColE1/pMB1/pBR322/pUC origin of replication
