[The description below was written by a language model from this plasmid's Addgene catalogue record and pLannotate feature annotations shown in this document.]
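Description:
pCFJ1415 is a 10,953 bp C. elegans transgene-insertion plasmid assembled by multisite Gateway cloning in a pDESTR4-R3-derived backbone. In bacteria it is maintained at high copy from a ColE1/pUC-type origin and selected with ampicillin through the bla (AmpR) gene. The annotation also picks up remnants of lacZα, bom and rop from the backbone.

The payload is a GFP reporter cassette whose parts are separated by the Gateway recombination scars. An attB4 site precedes the eft-3 promoter, from the elongation factor 1α gene. attB1 and attB2 flank the GFP coding region, and the tbb-2 (β-tubulin) 3'UTR/terminator follows. The GFP is codon-optimized for C. elegans and interrupted by smu-1 introns. These introns explain why the automated annotation reports the coding sequence as several separate fluorescent-protein fragments. Two nuclear localization signals, SV40 and EGL-13, direct the protein to nuclei, although only the C-terminal EGL-13 NLS is detected in the feature table. Upstream of the reporter lies an unc-119 rescue fragment, described by the depositor as the C. briggsae version. It serves as the worm selection marker by restoring normal movement in unc-119 mutant animals.

The record is not fully consistent about the integration system. The purpose field calls the construct a miniMos transposon, whereas the depositor comments say the cassette was cloned into pCFJ150 for MosSCI compatibility. The feature table does not annotate transposon ends or homology arms that would settle this. Either way, the plasmid is intended for inserting the reporter into the worm genome, and the associated publication concerns how non-coding DNA can prevent stochastic transgene silencing in the germline.
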