Addgene plasmid #84828: pCFJ1415
Purpose: Minimos transposon with Peft-3:GFP:tbb-2 3'UTR and cbr-unc-119 selection. GFP was optimized for C. elegans, contains 2x NLS (SV40/egl-13), and smu-1 introns
Depositing lab: Andrew Fire. Depositing organization: Stanford University. Publication: An Abundant Class of Non-coding DNA Can Prevent Stochastic Gene Silencing in the C. elegans Germline. Frokjaer-Jensen C, Jain N, Hansen L, Davis MW, Li Y, Zhao D, Rebora K, Millet JR, Liu X, Kim SK, Dupuy D, Jorgensen EM, Fire AZ. Cell. 2016 Jul 14;166(2):343-57. doi: 10.1016/j.cell.2016.05.072. Epub 2016 Jun 30. PubMed 27374334.
Backbone
  Vector backbone: pDESTR4-R3
  Backbone manufacturer: Invitrogen
  Vector type: Bacterial Expression, Worm Expression
Growth in bacteria
  Bacterial resistance: Ampicillin, 100 μg/mL
  Growth temperature: 37°C
  Growth strain: DH5alpha
  Copy number: High Copy
Gene/Insert
  Gene/Insert name: C. elegans codon optimized GFP
  Species: C. elegans (nematode)
  Promoter: Peft-3
  Cloning method: Gateway Cloning
  Sequencing primers: 5′ gaacagctatgaccatgattacg; 3′ M13F
Terms and licenses: Academic/Nonprofit Terms; Industry Terms: Not Available to Industry
Depositor comments: Expression vector with C. elegans codon-optimized GFP under the eft-3 promoter and with the tbb-2 3'UTR. Cloned into pCFJ150 for compatibility with mosSCI. Contains cbr-unc-119 rescue fragment.
How to cite: pCFJ1415 was a gift from Andrew Fire (Addgene plasmid # 84828 ; http://n2t.net/addgene:84828 ; RRID:Addgene_84828)
