>Addgene plasmid #84828 | pCFJ1415 | addgene partial sequence | sequence record 167984 | EXFP-R 5'-GTCTTGTAGTTGCCGTCGTC-3'
GTAGTTATTGTAGTTATTAGATTCAAAAAAAGTAATTGTATAAATGTTTTGGTCCAAAATTTACAAGTTT
TGTGAATTTTCTAGTTGAAAATTGAAAATTTGAAAATTACATTTAAAAAATTGTGTATTTCTCAAAACTT
TTTTGTATGAAATTTTTTCTCAAATAATGACTTTTGGGGCTAAAAAGCATGAAAATTCACAATTTTAAGG
GAAAAAATCGTATGAAAATTGTTTTTTTTTCTGGATTTTTTGAAGAAACTTCACAAAAAATTTAGGCGGT
AGGCAGGCAGGTAGACATAACTTACGAAGAAGATGGTACGCTCTTGGACGTATCCCTCTGGCATGGCGGA
CTTGAAGAAGTCGTGACGCTTCATGTGGTCTGGGTAACGGGAGAAGCATTGGACTCCGTAGCAGAAGGTG
GTGACGAGGGTTGGCCATGGGACTGGGAGCTTTCCGGTGGTGCAGATGAACTTGAGGGTGAGCTTTCCGT
AGGTGGCGTCTCCCTCTCCCTCTCCGGAGACGGAGAACTTGTGTCCGTTGACGTCTCCGTCGAGCTCGAC
GAGGATTGGGACGACTCCGGTGAAGAGCTCCTCTCCCTGAAAATCTATTTGAAAAATTTACGAGGAAATT
GTTTTTTGTACTAAATTTTCAGGAAAATCTACAATTTGAGCCGAAAAGGTGAAATTTTATTTAAAAACTG
CAAAATTTGGGGTTAAAATCTGGCAATTCTGAAGAAAATTCGCTTAAAAACGCGATTTCAACGTAGTTTT
TGATTTTTTTTTTTTTTGTTTTACAGCGTGAAATAATGAATATTCAACAATTTTTGGTGAAAATCCCGCG
AAAAATTCAATTTTTCAAGTAAAATCTCGGTTTTTTCCTTCTTTCCCATAAGAAAACTTACCTTGGACAC
CTTACGCTTCTTCTTTGGCGAGCCTGCTTTTTTGTACAAACTTGCCATGGCTGCTACGGAGTGAGCAAAG
TGTTTCCCAACTGAAAAAA
