>Addgene plasmid #84828 | pCFJ1415 | addgene partial sequence | sequence record 167986 | M13-F20 5'-TGTAAAACGACGGCCAGT-3'
AATAAAGTTGTGAGACTTTTTTCTTGGCGGCACAATAAAGTTTCCTCTTTTTGTTGGGTCACTCAACGAA
CACAATACAAATATTTGAGCGCTCGCATTTTTCTCAACCTTTCGGGTTTAAAGCACTTCAAAATGGAATT
GAAGAGAGATTGTGAAAGTACATCAGACAGAATCACATTTTGATAGCATTCACTTCACTCAGATGCAAAC
TTTTCAGTGACTATAAAAAGTCATAAAATAATAACATTAAAAAAGCAAATAAATTAGCGAGAGAATTTTT
TGACAAAAAGAAAGAAGAGTGATAGAGAAGAAGGGAATGCTTGAAAGGATTTTGCATTTATCCCACTTTG
TACAAGAAAGCTGGGTTGTTCTCGACCTCCTTGGCGAGCTTCTTGGCGTTCTCGGAGAGCTTGGTTGGGT
TGGCCTTACGACGACGGGACTTGTAGAGCTCGTCCATTCCGTGGGTGATTCCGGCGGCGGTGACGAACTC
GAGGAGGACCATGTGGTCACGCTTCTCGTTTGGGTCCTGAAAAATTCTTTTTTTATTGATTTTTAGCATT
GAAAACATGAATTTCAGTTAAAAATCTTTTTGAAAAATGGAAATATACTGGAAAACGGTCCCGAAAATTG
GGGAAAGATTTTTAGAACACATAATGTGAATAAAAAGCTGGAATTTTAAATTTTTCAACCAAAATTTAGA
AAAAGTATGAAACAATACTTTTTCATAATTTTATTTTTTAATTTACACTTTACACAATTTAAACATATTT
TTTTAATTTTTAGAAACATTTTTTGCATTGAAAAATGTACCTTTTCAAACAAATATACATTTTTCAATAT
TTTAATTTTTTTTACTTTCATTTTTTGTGTAATTAAAAGCATCTTAAATTTTTTTTTGCATTTTTTTAAA
CCTTTTTTTTACTGTTTTGGAAACATTCTTAGGCGCTTTTTTTGTTAATTTTACATTTAAAAATGCTCTT
AAATATTTTTATTCCATTTTTCAGTTCTTAAACTTT
